>Addgene plasmid #135356 | S2 1058 ABEMax | addgene full sequence | sequence record 267706 | Addgene NGS Result
TTGGAGGTCGCTGAGTAGTGCGCGAGCAAAATTTAAGCTACAACAAGGCAAGGCTTGACCGACAATTGCA
TGAAGAATCTGCTTAGGGTTAGGCGTTTTGCGCTGCTTCGCGATGTACGGGCCAGATATACGCGTTGACA
TTGATTATTGACTAGTTATTAATAGTAATCAATTACGGGGTCATTAGTTCATAGCCCATATATGGAGTTC
CGCGTTACATAACTTACGGTAAATGGCCCGCCTGGCTGACCGCCCAACGACCCCCGCCCATTGACGTCAA
TAATGACGTATGTTCCCATAGTAACGCCAATAGGGACTTTCCATTGACGTCAATGGGTGGAGTATTTACG
GTAAACTGCCCACTTGGCAGTACATCAAGTGTATCATATGCCAAGTACGCCCCCTATTGACGTCAATGAC
GGTAAATGGCCCGCCTGGCATTATGCCCAGTACATGACCTTATGGGACTTTCCTACTTGGCAGTACATCT
ACGTATTAGTCATCGCTATTACCATGGTGATGCGGTTTTGGCAGTACATCAATGGGCGTGGATAGCGGTT
TGACTCACGGGGATTTCCAAGTCTCCACCCCATTGACGTCAATGGGAGTTTGTTTTGGCACCAAAATCAA
CGGGACTTTCCAAAATGTCGTAACAACTCCGCCCCATTGACGCAAATGGGCGGTAGGCGTGTACGGTGGG
AGGTCTATATAAGCAGAGCTCTCTGGCTAACTAGAGAACCCACTGCTTACTGGCTTATCGAAATTAATAC
GACTCACTATAGGGAGACCCAAGCTGGCTAGCGTTTAAACTTAAGCTTGCCACCATGGATAAAAAATATA
GCATTGGTCTGGCGATTGGCACCAACTCCGTGGGCTGGGCTGTGATTACCGATGAATACAAGGTTCCGAG
CAAGAAGTTTAAGGTGCTGGGTAACACCGACCGTCACAGCATCAAGAAGAACCTGATTGGCGCTCTGCTG
TTTGACAGCGGCGAGACCGCGGAAGCCACCCGCCTGAAGCGCACCGCGCGTCGCCGTTATACCCGTCGTA
AGAACCGCATTTGCTATCTGCAAGAAATCTTCAGCAACGAGATGGCGAAAGTGGATGACAGCTTTTTCCA
CCGCCTGGAAGAGAGCTTTCTGGTGGAGGAAGATAAGAAGCACGAGCGTCACCCGATCTTCGGTAACATT
GTGGACGAGGTGGCCTATCACGAAAAGTATCCGACCATCTACCACCTGCGTAAAAAACTGGTGGATAGCA
CCGACAAAGCTGATCTGCGCCTGATCTATCTGGCTCTGGCGCACATGATCAAATTCCGCGGCCACTTCCT
GATTGAGGGTGACCTGAACCCGGACAACAGCGATGTGGATAAACTGTTTATTCAGCTGGTGCAGACCTAT
AACCAGCTGTTTGAAGAGAACCCGATCAACGCGAGCGGCGTGGACGCGAAAGCTATTCTGAGCGCGCGTC
TGAGCAAGAGCCGTCGTCTGGAAAACCTGATCGCGCAGCTGCCGGGCGAGAAGAAAAACGGTCTGTTTGG
CAACCTGATTGCCCTGAGCCTGGGTCTGACCCCGAACTTTAAGAGCAACTTCGACCTGGCGGAGGACGCG
AAACTGCAACTGAGCAAAGATACCTATGACGACGACCTGGATAACCTGCTGGCGCAGATCGGCGATCAGT
ATGCTGACCTGTTTCTGGCGGCCAAAAACCTGAGCGACGCGATTCTGCTGAGCGACATCCTGCGTGTGAA
CACCGAGATTACCAAAGCGCCGCTGAGCGCCAGCATGATTAAGCGTTACGACGAACACCACCAGGACCTG
ACCCTGCTGAAAGCCCTGGTGCGCCAGCAGCTGCCGGAGAAGTACAAAGAAATCTTTTTCGATCAGAGCA
AAAACGGTTATGCCGGTTATATTGACGGTGGCGCGAGCCAGGAGGAGTTTTATAAGTTCATTAAGCCGAT
TCTGGAAAAGATGGACGGCACCGAGGAGCTGCTGGTGAAGCTGAACCGCGAAGACCTGCTGCGCAAACAG
CGTACCTTTGATAACGGTAGCATTCCGCACCAGATTCACCTGGGCGAACTGCACGCGATTCTGCGTCGCC
AGGAGGACTTCTATCCGTTCCTGAAGGATAACCGTGAGAAAATTGAGAAGATTCTGACCTTCCGTATCCC
GTACTATGTGGGCCCGCTGGCTCGTGGTAACAGCCGTTTCGCTTGGATGACCCGTAAAAGCGAGGAGACC
ATTACCCCGTGGAACTTCGAGGAAGTGGTGGACAAAGGTGCCAGCGCGCAGAGCTTTATCGAGCGCATGA
CCAACTTCGACAAAAACCTGCCGAACGAAAAAGTGCTGCCGAAACACAGCCTGCTGTATGAATACTTCAC
CGTGTATAACGAACTGACCAAGGTGAAGTATGTGACCGAAGGTATGCGCAAGCCGGCTTTTCTGAGCGGC
GAGCAGAAGAAGGCGATTGTGGACCTGCTGTTCAAGACCAACCGTAAAGTGACCGTGAAGCAGCTGAAGG
AGGACTACTTCAAGAAAATTGAATGCTTTGACAGCGTGGAGATCAGCGGCGTGGAGGACCGCTTCAACGC
GAGCCTGGGCACCTACCACGATCTGCTGAAGATCATTAAGGATAAAGATTTTCTGGACAACGAGGAAAAC
GAAGACATCCTGGAGGATATTGTGCTGACCCTGACCCTGTTTGAGGATCGTGAAATGATTGAAGAACGCC
TGAAGACCTATGCTCACCTGTTCGATGATAAAGTGATGAAACAGCTGAAGCGTCGTCGTTATACCGGTTG
GGGCCGTCTGAGCCGCAAACTGATCAACGGCATTCGTGACAAACAGAGCGGCAAGACCATCCTGGATTTT
CTGAAAAGCGATGGCTTTGCGAACCGTAACTTTATGCAGCTGATTCACGATGATAGCCTGACCTTCAAGG
AGGACATTCAGAAGGCGCAGGTGAGCGGCCAGGGTGACAGCCTGCACGAGCACATTGCGAACCTGGCGGG
CAGCCCGGCGATTAAGAAAGGCATTCTGCAAACCGTGAAAGTGGTGGATGAACTGGTGAAAGTGATGGGC
CGCCACAAGCCGGAGAACATTGTGATCGAGATGGCCCGTGAGAACCAGACCACCCAGAAAGGCCAGAAGA
ACAGCCGCGAGCGCATGAAGCGTATTGAAGAGGGTATCAAGGAGCTGGGCAGCCAGATCCTGAAGGAACA
CCCGGTGGAAAACACCCAGCTGCAAAACGAGAAACTGTATCTGTACTACCTGCAAAACGGCCGTGACATG
TATGTGGATCAGGAACTGGACATCAACCGCCTGAGCGACTACGACGTGGATGCGATCGTGCCGCAGAGCT
TCCTGAAAGACGACAGCATTGATAACAAGGTGCTGACCCGTAGCGACAAGAACCGTGGCAAAAGCGATAA
CGTGCCGAGCGAGGAGGTGGTGAAAAAGATGAAAAACTATTGGCGCCAGCTGCTGAACGCGAAGCTGATT
ACCCAGCGCAAGTTCGACAACCTGACCAAGGCTGAGCGTGGTGGCCTGAGCGAGCTGGACAAGGCTGGCT
TTATCAAACGCCAGCTGGTGGAGACCCGCCAGATCACCAAGCACGTGGCGCAGATCCTGGATAGCCGTAT
GAACACCAAATACGATGAGAACGATAAGCTGATCCGCGAGGTGAAAGTGATCACCCTGAAGAGCAAGCTG
GTGAGCGATTTTCGCAAGGACTTCCAGTTCTACAAGGTGCGCGAAATCAACAACTACCACCACGCGCACG
ATGCGTATCTGAACGCGGTGGTGGGCACCGCTCTGATCAAGAAATATCCGAAGCTGGAGAGCGAGTTCGT
GTACGGTGACTATAAAGTGTACGACGTGCGCAAAATGATTGCCAAGAGCGAGCAGGAGATTGGTAAAGCT
ACCGCTAAATATTTCTTTTACAGCAACATCATGAACTTCTTTAAGACCGAGATCACCCTGGCCAACGGTG
AAATCCGTCCGAAGAAGAAACGTAAGGTGGGTAGCAGCGGTAGCCCGAAAAAGAAGCGCAAAGTGGGCAG
CGACGCGCTGGACGATTTCGATCTGGACATGCTGGGCAGCGATGCGCTGGATGATTTCGGCGGTGGCAGC
TCTGAAGTCGAGTTTAGCCACGAGTATTGGATGAGGCACGCACTGACCCTGGCAAAGCGAGCATGGGATG
AAAGAGAAGTCCCCGTGGGCGCCGTGCTGGTGCACAACAATAGAGTGATCGGAGAGGGATGGAACAGGCC
AATCGGCCGCCACGACCCTACCGCACACGCAGAGATCATGGCACTGAGGCAGGGAGGCCTGGTCATGCAG
AATTACCGCCTGATCGATGCCACCCTGTATGTGACACTGGAGCCATGCGTGATGTGCGCAGGAGCAATGA
TCCACAGCAGGATCGGAAGAGTGGTGTTCGGAGCACGGGACGCCAAGACCGGCGCAGCAGGCTCCCTGAT
GGATGTGCTGCACCACCCCGGCATGAACCACCGGGTGGAGATCACAGAGGGAATCCTGGCAGACGAGTGC
GCCGCCCTGCTGAGCGATTTCTTTAGAATGCGGAGACAGGAGATCAAGGCCCAGAAGAAGGCACAGAGCT
CCACCGACTCTGGAGGATCTAGCGGAGGATCCTCTGGAAGCGAGACACCAGGCACAAGCGAGTCCGCCAC
ACCAGAGAGCTCCGGCGGCTCCTCCGGAGGATCCTCTGAGGTGGAGTTTTCCCACGAGTACTGGATGAGA
CATGCCCTGACCCTGGCCAAGAGGGCACGCGATGAGAGGGAGGTGCCTGTGGGAGCCGTGCTGGTGCTGA
ACAATAGAGTGATCGGCGAGGGCTGGAACAGAGCCATCGGCCTGCACGACCCAACAGCCCATGCCGAAAT
TATGGCCCTGAGACAGGGCGGCCTGGTCATGCAGAACTACAGACTGATTGACGCCACCCTGTACGTGACA
TTCGAGCCTTGCGTGATGTGCGCCGGCGCCATGATCCACTCTAGGATCGGCCGCGTGGTGTTTGGCGTGA
GGAACGCAAAAACCGGCGCCGCAGGCTCCCTGATGGACGTGCTGCACTACCCCGGCATGAATCACCGCGT
CGAAATTACCGAGGGAATCCTGGCAGATGAATGTGCCGCCCTGCTGTGCTATTTCTTTCGGATGCCTAGA
CAGGTGTTCAATGCTCAGAAGAAGGCCCAGAGCTCCACCGACGGCGGTAGCGGCGGTAGCGGTGGTAGCG
GCGGCAGCGGTGGTAGCGGTGGCAGCGGTGGTCGCAAACGCCCGCTGATCGAAACCAACGGCGAAACCGG
TGAAATCGTGTGGGATAAGGGTCGCGATTTCGCGACCGTGCGCAAGGTGCTGAGCATGCCGCAGGTGAAC
ATCGTGAAGAAGACCGAAGTGCAGACCGGCGGTTTTAGCAAGGAAAGCATCCTGCCGAAGCGCAACAGCG
ATAAGCTGATCGCGCGTAAGAAGGACTGGGACCCGAAAAAGTATGGTGGCTTCGACAGCCCGACCGTGGC
GTACAGCGTGCTGGTGGTGGCCAAGGTGGAAAAGGGCAAAAGCAAAAAACTGAAAAGCGTGAAGGAGCTG
CTGGGTATTACCATTATGGAACGTAGCAGCTTTGAGAAGAACCCGATCGACTTCCTGGAGGCGAAGGGTT
ACAAGGAAGTGAAGAAAGATCTGATCATCAAACTGCCGAAGTACAGCCTGTTTGAGCTGGAAAACGGCCG
TAAGCGTATGCTGGCGAGCGCGGGTGAGCTGCAAAAAGGTAACGAGCTGGCGCTGCCGAGCAAGTACGTG
AACTTTCTGTACCTGGCGAGCCACTATGAAAAACTGAAAGGCAGCCCGGAGGACAACGAGCAGAAGCAGC
TGTTTGTGGAGCAGCACAAGCACTATCTGGACGAAATCATCGAACAGATCAGCGAGTTCAGCAAACGCGT
GATTCTGGCCGACGCCAACCTGGACAAAGTGCTGAGCGCCTACAACAAGCACCGCGATAAACCGATTCGC
GAACAGGCCGAGAACATCATTCACCTGTTTACCCTGACCAACCTGGGCGCGCCGGCGGCGTTCAAATACT
TTGATACCACCATTGATCGCAAACGCTACACCAGCACCAAGGAAGTGCTGGATGCGACCCTGATCCACCA
GAGCATTACCGGTCTGTACGAAACCCGCATCGATCTGAGCCAGCTGGGCGGCGATAGCGGTGGTAGCAAG
CGTCCGGCGGCGACCAAAAAGGCCGGCCAGGCGAAGAAGAAGAAGGACTACAAGGATGACGATGACAAAG
GCAGCGGCGCCACCAACTTCAGCCTGCTGAAGCAGGCCGGTGACGTGGAAGAAAACCCCGGCCCGATGGC
GAAGCCGCTGAGCCAGGAGGAAAGCACCCTGATTGAGCGCGCCACCGCGACCATCAACAGCATTCCGATT
AGCGAAGACTACAGCGTGGCGAGCGCCGCTCTGAGCAGCGATGGCCGTATCTTCACCGGCGTGAACGTGT
ACCACTTTACCGGCGGTCCGTGCGCGGAACTGGTGGTGCTGGGCACCGCGGCGGCTGCGGCTGCGGGTAA
CCTGACCTGCATCGTGGCCATTGGTAACGAAAACCGCGGCATTCTGAGCCCGTGCGGCCGTTGCCGCCAG
GTGCTGCTGGACCTGCACCCCGGTATCAAAGCGATTGTGAAAGATAGCGATGGTCAACCGACCGCTGTGG
GTATCCGTGAACTGCTGCCATCCGGCTATGTTTGGGAGGGCTAAGGTACCGAGCTCGGATCCACTAGTCC
AGTGTGGTGGAATTCTGCAGATATCCAGCACAGTGGCGGCCGCTCGAGTCTAGAGGGCCCGTTTAAACCC
GCTGATCAGCCTCGACTGTGCCTTCTAGTTGCCAGCCATCTGTTGTTTGCCCCTCCCCCGTGCCTTCCTT
GACCCTGGAAGGTGCCACTCCCACTGTCCTTTCCTAATAAAATGAGGAAATTGCATCGCATTGTCTGAGT
AGGTGTCATTCTATTCTGGGGGGTGGGGTGGGGCAGGACAGCAAGGGGGAGGATTGGGAAGACAATAGCA
GGCATGCTGGGGATGCGGTGGGCTCTATGGCTTCTGAGGCGGAAAGAACCAGCTGGGGCTCTAGGGGGTA
TCCCC
[124 nt withheld, positions 7146-7269]
C
[91 nt withheld, positions 7271-7361]
A
[49 nt withheld, positions 7363-7411]
CCTTTGACGTTGGAGTCCACGTTCTTT
[37 nt withheld, positions 7439-7475]
ACCCTATCTCGGTCTATTCTTTTGATTTATAAGGGATTTTGCCGATTTCGGCCTATTGGTTAAAAAATGA
GCTGATTTAACAAAAATTTAACGCGAATTAATTCTGTGGAATGTGTGTCAGTTAGGGTGTGGAAAGTCCC
CAGGCTCCCCAGCAGGCAGAAGTATGCAAAGCATGCATCTCAATTAGTCAGCAACCAGGTGTGGAAAGTC
CCCAGGCTCCCCAGCAGGCAGAAGTATGCAAAGCATGCATCTCAATTAGTCAGCAACCATAGTCCCGCCC
CTAACTCCGCCCATCCCGCCCCTAACTCCGCCCAGTTCCGCCCATTCTCCGCCCCATGGCTGACTAATTT
TTTTTATTTATGCAGAGGCCGAGGCCGCCTCTGCCTCTGAGCTATTCCAGAAGTAGTGAGGAGGCTTTTT
TGGAGGCCTAGGCTTTTGCAAAAAGCTCCCGGGAGCTTGTATATCCATTTTCGGATCTGATCAAGAGACA
GGATGAGGATCGTTTCGCATGATTGAACAAGATGGATTGCACGCAGGTTCTCCGGCCGCTTGGGTGGAGA
GGCTATTCGGCTATGACTGGGCACAACAGACAATCGGCTGCTCTGATGCCGCCGTGTTCCGGCTGTCAGC
GCAGGGGCGCCCGGTTCTTTTTGTCAAGACCGACCTGTCCGGTGCCCTGAATGAACTGCAGGACGAGGCA
GCGCGGCTATCGTGGCTGGCCACGACGGGCGTTCCTTGCGCAGCTGTGCTCGACGTTGTCACTGAAGCGG
GAAGGGACTGGCTGCTATTGGGCGAAGTGCCGGGGCAGGATCTCCTGTCATCTCACCTTGCTCCTGCCGA
GAAAGTATCCATCATGGCTGATGCAATGCGGCGGCTGCATACGCTTGATCCGGCTACCTGCCCATTCGAC
CACCAAGCGAAACATCGCATCGAGCGAGCACGTACTCGGATGGAAGCCGGTCTTGTCGATCAGGATGATC
TGGACGAAGAGCATCAGGGGCTCGCGCCAGCCGAACTGTTCGCCAGGCTCAAGGCGCGCATGCCCGACGG
CGAGGATCTCGTCGTGACCCATGGCGATGCCTGCTTGCCGAATATCATGGTGGAAAATGGCCGCTTTTCT
GGATTCATCGACTGTGGCCGGCTGGGTGTGGCGGACCGCTATCAGGACATAGCGTTGGCTACCCGTGATA
TTGCTGAAGAGCTTGGCGGCGAATGGGCTGACCGCTTCCTCGTGCTTTACGGTATCGCCGCTCCCGATTC
GCAGCGCATCGCCTTCTATCGCCTTCTTGACGAGTTCTTCTGAGCGGGACTCTGGGGTTCGAAATGACCG
ACCAAGCGACGCCCAACCTGCCATCACGAGATTTCGATTCCACCGCCGCCTTCTATGAAAGGTTGGGCTT
CGGAATCGTTTTCCGGGACGCCGGCTGGATGATCCTCCAGCGCGGGGATCTCATGCTGGAGTTCTTCGCC
CACCCCAACTTGTTTATTGCAGCTTATAATGGTTACAAATAAAGCAATAGCATCACAAATTTCACAAATA
AAGCATTTTTTTCACTGCATTCTAGTTGTGGTTTGTCCAAACTCATCAATGTATCTTATCATGTCTGTAT
ACCGTCGACCTCTAGCTAGAGCTTGGCGTAATCATGGTCATAGCTGTTTCCTGTGTGAAATTGTTATCCG
CTCACAATTCCACACAACATACGAGCCGGAAGCATAAAGTGTAAAGCCTGGGGTGCCTAATGAGTGAGCT
AACTCACATTAATTGCGTTGCGCTCACTGCCCGCTTTCCAGTCGGGAAACCTGTCGTGCCAGCTGCATTA
ATGAATCGGCCAACGCGCGGGGAGAGGCGGTTTGCGTATTGGGCGCTCTTCCGCTTCCTCGCTCACTGAC
TCGCTGCGCTCGGTCGTTCGGCTGCGGCGAGCGGTATCAGCTCACTCAAAGGCGGTAATACGGTTATCCA
CAGAATCAGGGGATAACGCAGGAAAGAACATGTGAGCAAAAGGCCAGCAAAAGGCCAGGAACCGTAAAAA
GGCCGCGTTGCTGGCGTTTTTCCATAGGCTCCGCCCCCCTGACGAGCATCACAAAAATCGACGCTCAAGT
CAGAGGTGGCGAAACCCGACAGGACTATAAAGATACCAGGCGTTTCCCCCTGGAAGCTCCCTCGTGCGCT
CTCCTGTTCCGACCCTGCCGCTTACCGGATACCTGTCCGCCTTTCTCCCTTCGGGAAGCGTGGCGCTTTC
TCATAGCTCACGCTGTAGGTATCTCAGTTCGGTGTAGGTCGTTCGCTCCAAGCTGGGCTGTGTGCACGAA
CCCCCCGTTCAGCCCGACCGCTGCGCCTTATCCGGTAACTATCGTCTTGAGTCCAACCCGGTAAGACACG
ACTTATCGCCACTGGCAGCAGCCACTGGTAACAGGATTAGCAGAGCGAGGTATGTAGGCGGTGCTACAGA
GTTCTTGAAGTGGTGGCCTAACTACGGCTACACTAGAAGAACAGTATTTGGTATCTGCGCTCTGCTGAAG
CCAGTTACCTTCGGAAAAAGAGTTGGTAGCTCTTGATCCGGCAAACAAACCACCGCTGGTAGCGGTGGTT
TTTTTGTTTGCAAGCAGCAGATTACGCGCAGAAAAAAAGGATCTCAAGAAGATCCTTTGATCTTTTCTAC
GGGGTCTGACGCTCAGTGGAACGAAAACTCACGTTAAGGGATTTTGGTCATGAGATTATCAAAAAGGATC
TTCACCTAGATCCTTTTAAATTAAAAATGAAGTTTTAAATCAATCTAAAGTATATATGAGTAAACTTGGT
CTGACAGTTACCAATGCTTAATCAGTGAGGCACCTATCTCAGCGATCTGTCTATTTCGTTCATCCATAGT
TGCCTGACTCCCCGTCGTGTAGATAACTACGATACGGGAGGGCTTACCATCTGGCCCCAGTGCTGCAATG
ATACCGCGAGACCCACGCTCACCGGCTCCAGATTTATCAGCAATAAACCAGCCAGCCGGAAGGGCCGAGC
GCAGAAGTGGTCCTGCAACTTTATCCGCCTCCATCCAGTCTATTAATTGTTGCCGGGAAGCTAGAGTAAG
TAGTTCGCCAGTTAATAGTTTGCGCAACGTTGTTGCCATTGCTACAGGCATCGTGGTGTCACGCTCGTCG
TTTGGTATGGCTTCATTCAGCTCCGGTTCCCAACGATCAAGGCGAGTTACATGATCCCCCATGTTGTGCA
AAAAAGCGGTTAGCTCCTTCGGTCCTCCGATCGTTGTCAGAAGTAAGTTGGCCGCAGTGTTATCACTCAT
GGTTATGGCAGCACTGCATAATTCTCTTACTGTCATGCCATCCGTAAGATGCTTTTCTGTGACTGGTGAG
TACTCAACCAAGTCATTCTGAGAATAGTGTATGCGGCGACCGAGTTGCTCTTGCCCGGCGTCAATACGGG
ATAATACCGCGCCACATAGCAGAACTTTAAAAGTGCTCATCATTGGAAAACGTTCTTCGGGGCGAAAACT
CTCAAGGATCTTACCGCTGTTGAGATCCAGTTCGATGTAACCCACTCGTGCACCCAACTGATCTTCAGCA
TCTTTTACTTTCACCAGCGTTTCTGGGTGAGCAAAAACAGGAAGGCAAAATGCCGCAAAAAAGGGAATAA
GGGCGACACGGAAATGTTGAATACTCATACTCTTCCTTTTTCAATATTATTGAAGCATTTATCAGGGTTA
TTGTCTCATGAGCGGATACATATTTGAATGTATTTAGAAAAATAAACAAATAGGGGTTCCGCGCACATTT
CCCCGAAAAGTGCCACCTGACGTCGACGGATCGGGAGATCTCCCGATCCCCTATGGTGCACTCTCAGTAC
AATCTGCTCTGATGCCGCATAGTTAAGCCAGTATCTGCTCCCTGCTTGTGTG
Features (pLannotate 1.2.2; 23 found; start..end, strand, type, name):
    137..516     +  enhancer       CMV enhancer: human cytomegalovirus immediate early enhancer
    517..720     +  promoter       CMV promoter: human cytomegalovirus (CMV) immediate early promoter
    716..749     +  LTR            5' LTR (truncated) (fragment): truncated 5' long terminal repeat (LTR) from HIV-1
    765..783     +  promoter       T7 promoter: promoter for bacteriophage T7 RNA polymerase
    825..6215    +  CDS            cas9: CAS9_STRP1 - Also known as csn1 From Streptococcus pyogenes serotype M1.
   6276..6298    +  CDS            3xFLAG (fragment): three tandem FLAG® epitope tags, followed by an enterokinase cleavage site
   6342..6361    +  CDS            P2A (fragment): 2A peptide from porcine teschovirus-1 polyprotein Eukaryotic ribosomes fail to insert a peptide bond between the Gly and Pro residues, yielding separate polypeptides.
   6375..6761    +  CDS            bsd: BSD_ASPTE - Experimental evidence at protein level: Swiss-Prot protein existence level 1. Catalyzes the deamination of the cytosine moiety of the antibiotics blasticidin S, cytomycin and acetylblasticidin S. From Aspergillus terreus.
   6876..7100    +  polyA_signal   bGH poly(A) signal: bovine growth hormone polyadenylation signal
   7104..7125    +  promoter       SV40 promoter (fragment): SV40 enhancer and early promoter
   7146..7574    +  rep_origin     f1 ori (sequence partly withheld): f1 bacteriophage origin of replication; arrow indicates direction of (+) strand synthesis
   7588..7917    +  promoter       SV40 promoter: SV40 enhancer and early promoter
   7984..8775    +  CDS            neo: KKA2_KLEPN - Also known as kan, nptII. Experimental evidence at protein level: Swiss-Prot protein existence level 1. Resistance to kanamycin, neomycin, paromomycin, ribostamycin, butirosin and gentamicin B. From Klebsiella pneumoniae.
   8799..8957    +  CDS            ble (fragment): BLE_KLEPN - Experimental evidence at protein level: Swiss-Prot protein existence level 1. Binding protein with a strong affinity to the bleomycin family of antibiotics. Binds to CL990; an antimitotic-antibiotic compound. From Klebsiella pneumoniae.
   8952..9073    +  polyA_signal   SV40 poly(A) signal: SV40 polyadenylation signal
   9144..9166    -  protein_bind   lac operator (fragment): The lac repressor binds to the lac operator to inhibit transcription in E. coli. This inhibition can be relieved by adding lactose or isopropyl-β-D-thiogalactopyranoside (IPTG). lac repressor encoded by lacI
   9170..9200    -  promoter       lac promoter: promoter for the E. coli lac operon
   9215..9236    -  protein_bind   CAP binding site: CAP binding activates transcription in the presence of cAMP. E. coli catabolite activator protein
   9249..9341    -  CDS            lacI (fragment): lac repressor; lacI; The lac repressor binds to the lac operator to inhibit transcription in E. coli. This inhibition can be relieved by adding lactose or isopropyl-β-D-thiogalactopyranoside (IPTG).
   9524..10112   -  rep_origin     ori: high-copy-number ColE1/pMB1/pBR322/pUC origin of replication
  10283..11143   -  CDS            AmpR: β-lactamase; bla; confers resistance to ampicillin, carbenicillin, and related antibiotics
  11144..11248   -  promoter       AmpR promoter: bla
  11307..11359   -  misc_feature   bom (fragment): basis of mobility region from pBR322
