[The description below was written by a language model from this plasmid's Addgene catalogue record and pLannotate feature annotations shown in this document.]
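Description:
S2 1058 ABEMax is a mammalian expression plasmid built on the pcDNA3.1(+) backbone that encodes a "domain-inlaid" adenine base editor. Instead of fusing the deaminase to a terminus of Cas9, the ABEMax deaminase module (a wild-type TadA monomer coupled to an evolved TadA monomer) is inserted within the Streptococcus pyogenes Cas9 nickase at amino acid position 1058. The feature table annotates the whole open reading frame (about 5.4 kb) simply as cas9. That length is greater than Cas9 alone and is consistent with an internal insertion, but the TadA segment is not annotated separately.

Transcription is driven by the CMV enhancer and immediate-early promoter, with a T7 promoter just upstream of the coding region. Partial matches to a 3xFLAG epitope tag and a P2A peptide follow the editor, leading into the blasticidin S deaminase gene (bsd) and the bGH polyadenylation signal. This arrangement suggests that the editor and the blasticidin resistance protein are translated from one transcript and separated by ribosomal skipping, so blasticidin selection enriches for cells expressing the editor. The backbone also retains the SV40 promoter-driven neomycin/G418 resistance cassette with an SV40 poly(A) signal, although the catalogue lists only blasticidin as the selectable marker.

In bacteria the plasmid is maintained through a high-copy ColE1/pUC-type origin and ampicillin resistance, and an f1 origin is also present. No guide RNA cassette is annotated, so a guide RNA would presumably have to be supplied separately. The construct is associated with work engineering domain-inlaid Cas9 adenine base editors aimed at reduced RNA off-target activity and improved on-target DNA editing.
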