Addgene plasmid #135356: S2 1058 ABEMax
Purpose: Expression of intradomain insertion of ABEMax (wildtype Tada monomer coupled with evolved Tada monomer) at position 1058 of nSpyCas9
Depositing lab: Alex Hewitt. Depositing organization: University of Tasmania. Publication: Engineering domain-inlaid SaCas9 adenine base editors with reduced RNA off-targets and increased on-target DNA editing. Nguyen Tran MT, Mohd Khalid MKN, Wang Q, Walker JKR, Lidgerwood GE, Dilworth KL, Lisowski L, Pebay A, Hewitt AW. Nat Commun. 2020 Sep 25;11(1):4871. doi: 10.1038/s41467-020-18715-y. PubMed 32978399.
Backbone
  Vector backbone: pcDNA3.1(+)
  Vector type: Mammalian Expression, CRISPR
  Selectable markers: Blasticidin
Growth in bacteria
  Bacterial resistance: Ampicillin, 100 μg/mL
  Growth temperature: 30°C
  Growth strain: NEB Stable
  Copy number: High Copy
Gene/Insert
  Gene/Insert name: nSpyCas9-ABEMax aa 1058
  Species: Synthetic
  Mutation: WT
  Cloning method: Restriction Enzyme; 5′ cloning site Unknown (unknown if destroyed)
Terms and licenses: Academic/Nonprofit Terms; Industry Terms: Not Available to Industry
How to cite: S2 1058 ABEMax was a gift from Alex Hewitt (Addgene plasmid # 135356 ; http://n2t.net/addgene:135356 ; RRID:Addgene_135356)
