>Addgene plasmid #135356 | S2 1058 ABEMax | depositor partial sequence | sequence record 261032 | insert: spyCas9 (D10A) with intradomain insertion of ABEMax at position 1058
AAGCTTGCCACCATGGATAAAAAATATAGCATTGGTCTGGCGATTGGCACCAACTCCGTGGGCTGGGCTG
TGATTACCGATGAATACAAGGTTCCGAGCAAGAAGTTTAAGGTGCTGGGTAACACCGACCGTCACAGCAT
CAAGAAGAACCTGATTGGCGCTCTGCTGTTTGACAGCGGCGAGACCGCGGAAGCCACCCGCCTGAAGCGC
ACCGCGCGTCGCCGTTATACCCGTCGTAAGAACCGCATTTGCTATCTGCAAGAAATCTTCAGCAACGAGA
TGGCGAAAGTGGATGACAGCTTTTTCCACCGCCTGGAAGAGAGCTTTCTGGTGGAGGAAGATAAGAAGCA
CGAGCGTCACCCGATCTTCGGTAACATTGTGGACGAGGTGGCCTATCACGAAAAGTATCCGACCATCTAC
CACCTGCGTAAAAAACTGGTGGATAGCACCGACAAAGCTGATCTGCGCCTGATCTATCTGGCTCTGGCGC
ACATGATCAAATTCCGCGGCCACTTCCTGATTGAGGGTGACCTGAACCCGGACAACAGCGATGTGGATAA
ACTGTTTATTCAGCTGGTGCAGACCTATAACCAGCTGTTTGAAGAGAACCCGATCAACGCGAGCGGCGTG
GACGCGAAAGCTATTCTGAGCGCGCGTCTGAGCAAGAGCCGTCGTCTGGAAAACCTGATCGCGCAGCTGC
CGGGCGAGAAGAAAAACGGTCTGTTTGGCAACCTGATTGCCCTGAGCCTGGGTCTGACCCCGAACTTTAA
GAGCAACTTCGACCTGGCGGAGGACGCGAAACTGCAACTGAGCAAAGATACCTATGACGACGACCTGGAT
AACCTGCTGGCGCAGATCGGCGATCAGTATGCTGACCTGTTTCTGGCGGCCAAAAACCTGAGCGACGCGA
TTCTGCTGAGCGACATCCTGCGTGTGAACACCGAGATTACCAAAGCGCCGCTGAGCGCCAGCATGATTAA
GCGTTACGACGAACACCACCAGGACCTGACCCTGCTGAAAGCCCTGGTGCGCCAGCAGCTGCCGGAGAAG
TACAAAGAAATCTTTTTCGATCAGAGCAAAAACGGTTATGCCGGTTATATTGACGGTGGCGCGAGCCAGG
AGGAGTTTTATAAGTTCATTAAGCCGATTCTGGAAAAGATGGACGGCACCGAGGAGCTGCTGGTGAAGCT
GAACCGCGAAGACCTGCTGCGCAAACAGCGTACCTTTGATAACGGTAGCATTCCGCACCAGATTCACCTG
GGCGAACTGCACGCGATTCTGCGTCGCCAGGAGGACTTCTATCCGTTCCTGAAGGATAACCGTGAGAAAA
TTGAGAAGATTCTGACCTTCCGTATCCCGTACTATGTGGGCCCGCTGGCTCGTGGTAACAGCCGTTTCGC
TTGGATGACCCGTAAAAGCGAGGAGACCATTACCCCGTGGAACTTCGAGGAAGTGGTGGACAAAGGTGCC
AGCGCGCAGAGCTTTATCGAGCGCATGACCAACTTCGACAAAAACCTGCCGAACGAAAAAGTGCTGCCGA
AACACAGCCTGCTGTATGAATACTTCACCGTGTATAACGAACTGACCAAGGTGAAGTATGTGACCGAAGG
TATGCGCAAGCCGGCTTTTCTGAGCGGCGAGCAGAAGAAGGCGATTGTGGACCTGCTGTTCAAGACCAAC
CGTAAAGTGACCGTGAAGCAGCTGAAGGAGGACTACTTCAAGAAAATTGAATGCTTTGACAGCGTGGAGA
TCAGCGGCGTGGAGGACCGCTTCAACGCGAGCCTGGGCACCTACCACGATCTGCTGAAGATCATTAAGGA
TAAAGATTTTCTGGACAACGAGGAAAACGAAGACATCCTGGAGGATATTGTGCTGACCCTGACCCTGTTT
GAGGATCGTGAAATGATTGAAGAACGCCTGAAGACCTATGCTCACCTGTTCGATGATAAAGTGATGAAAC
AGCTGAAGCGTCGTCGTTATACCGGTTGGGGCCGTCTGAGCCGCAAACTGATCAACGGCATTCGTGACAA
ACAGAGCGGCAAGACCATCCTGGATTTTCTGAAAAGCGATGGCTTTGCGAACCGTAACTTTATGCAGCTG
ATTCACGATGATAGCCTGACCTTCAAGGAGGACATTCAGAAGGCGCAGGTGAGCGGCCAGGGTGACAGCC
TGCACGAGCACATTGCGAACCTGGCGGGCAGCCCGGCGATTAAGAAAGGCATTCTGCAAACCGTGAAAGT
GGTGGATGAACTGGTGAAAGTGATGGGCCGCCACAAGCCGGAGAACATTGTGATCGAGATGGCCCGTGAG
AACCAGACCACCCAGAAAGGCCAGAAGAACAGCCGCGAGCGCATGAAGCGTATTGAAGAGGGTATCAAGG
AGCTGGGCAGCCAGATCCTGAAGGAACACCCGGTGGAAAACACCCAGCTGCAAAACGAGAAACTGTATCT
GTACTACCTGCAAAACGGCCGTGACATGTATGTGGATCAGGAACTGGACATCAACCGCCTGAGCGACTAC
GACGTGGATGCGATCGTGCCGCAGAGCTTCCTGAAAGACGACAGCATTGATAACAAGGTGCTGACCCGTA
GCGACAAGAACCGTGGCAAAAGCGATAACGTGCCGAGCGAGGAGGTGGTGAAAAAGATGAAAAACTATTG
GCGCCAGCTGCTGAACGCGAAGCTGATTACCCAGCGCAAGTTCGACAACCTGACCAAGGCTGAGCGTGGT
GGCCTGAGCGAGCTGGACAAGGCTGGCTTTATCAAACGCCAGCTGGTGGAGACCCGCCAGATCACCAAGC
ACGTGGCGCAGATCCTGGATAGCCGTATGAACACCAAATACGATGAGAACGATAAGCTGATCCGCGAGGT
GAAAGTGATCACCCTGAAGAGCAAGCTGGTGAGCGATTTTCGCAAGGACTTCCAGTTCTACAAGGTGCGC
GAAATCAACAACTACCACCACGCGCACGATGCGTATCTGAACGCGGTGGTGGGCACCGCTCTGATCAAGA
AATATCCGAAGCTGGAGAGCGAGTTCGTGTACGGTGACTATAAAGTGTACGACGTGCGCAAAATGATTGC
CAAGAGCGAGCAGGAGATTGGTAAAGCTACCGCTAAATATTTCTTTTACAGCAACATCATGAACTTCTTT
AAGACCGAGATCACCCTGGCCAACGGTGAAATCCGTCCGAAGAAGAAACGTAAGGTGGGTAGCAGCGGTA
GCCCGAAAAAGAAGCGCAAAGTGGGCAGCGACGCGCTGGACGATTTCGATCTGGACATGCTGGGCAGCGA
TGCGCTGGATGATTTCGGCGGTGGCAGCTCTGAAGTCGAGTTTAGCCACGAGTATTGGATGAGGCACGCA
CTGACCCTGGCAAAGCGAGCATGGGATGAAAGAGAAGTCCCCGTGGGCGCCGTGCTGGTGCACAACAATA
GAGTGATCGGAGAGGGATGGAACAGGCCAATCGGCCGCCACGACCCTACCGCACACGCAGAGATCATGGC
ACTGAGGCAGGGAGGCCTGGTCATGCAGAATTACCGCCTGATCGATGCCACCCTGTATGTGACACTGGAG
CCATGCGTGATGTGCGCAGGAGCAATGATCCACAGCAGGATCGGAAGAGTGGTGTTCGGAGCACGGGACG
CCAAGACCGGCGCAGCAGGCTCCCTGATGGATGTGCTGCACCACCCCGGCATGAACCACCGGGTGGAGAT
CACAGAGGGAATCCTGGCAGACGAGTGCGCCGCCCTGCTGAGCGATTTCTTTAGAATGCGGAGACAGGAG
ATCAAGGCCCAGAAGAAGGCACAGAGCTCCACCGACTCTGGAGGATCTAGCGGAGGATCCTCTGGAAGCG
AGACACCAGGCACAAGCGAGTCCGCCACACCAGAGAGCTCCGGCGGCTCCTCCGGAGGATCCTCTGAGGT
GGAGTTTTCCCACGAGTACTGGATGAGACATGCCCTGACCCTGGCCAAGAGGGCACGCGATGAGAGGGAG
GTGCCTGTGGGAGCCGTGCTGGTGCTGAACAATAGAGTGATCGGCGAGGGCTGGAACAGAGCCATCGGCC
TGCACGACCCAACAGCCCATGCCGAAATTATGGCCCTGAGACAGGGCGGCCTGGTCATGCAGAACTACAG
ACTGATTGACGCCACCCTGTACGTGACATTCGAGCCTTGCGTGATGTGCGCCGGCGCCATGATCCACTCT
AGGATCGGCCGCGTGGTGTTTGGCGTGAGGAACGCAAAAACCGGCGCCGCAGGCTCCCTGATGGACGTGC
TGCACTACCCCGGCATGAATCACCGCGTCGAAATTACCGAGGGAATCCTGGCAGATGAATGTGCCGCCCT
GCTGTGCTATTTCTTTCGGATGCCTAGACAGGTGTTCAATGCTCAGAAGAAGGCCCAGAGCTCCACCGAC
GGCGGTAGCGGCGGTAGCGGTGGTAGCGGCGGCAGCGGTGGTAGCGGTGGCAGCGGTGGTCGCAAACGCC
CGCTGATCGAAACCAACGGCGAAACCGGTGAAATCGTGTGGGATAAGGGTCGCGATTTCGCGACCGTGCG
CAAGGTGCTGAGCATGCCGCAGGTGAACATCGTGAAGAAGACCGAAGTGCAGACCGGCGGTTTTAGCAAG
GAAAGCATCCTGCCGAAGCGCAACAGCGATAAGCTGATCGCGCGTAAGAAGGACTGGGACCCGAAAAAGT
ATGGTGGCTTCGACAGCCCGACCGTGGCGTACAGCGTGCTGGTGGTGGCCAAGGTGGAAAAGGGCAAAAG
CAAAAAACTGAAAAGCGTGAAGGAGCTGCTGGGTATTACCATTATGGAACGTAGCAGCTTTGAGAAGAAC
CCGATCGACTTCCTGGAGGCGAAGGGTTACAAGGAAGTGAAGAAAGATCTGATCATCAAACTGCCGAAGT
ACAGCCTGTTTGAGCTGGAAAACGGCCGTAAGCGTATGCTGGCGAGCGCGGGTGAGCTGCAAAAAGGTAA
CGAGCTGGCGCTGCCGAGCAAGTACGTGAACTTTCTGTACCTGGCGAGCCACTATGAAAAACTGAAAGGC
AGCCCGGAGGACAACGAGCAGAAGCAGCTGTTTGTGGAGCAGCACAAGCACTATCTGGACGAAATCATCG
AACAGATCAGCGAGTTCAGCAAACGCGTGATTCTGGCCGACGCCAACCTGGACAAAGTGCTGAGCGCCTA
CAACAAGCACCGCGATAAACCGATTCGCGAACAGGCCGAGAACATCATTCACCTGTTTACCCTGACCAAC
CTGGGCGCGCCGGCGGCGTTCAAATACTTTGATACCACCATTGATCGCAAACGCTACACCAGCACCAAGG
AAGTGCTGGATGCGACCCTGATCCACCAGAGCATTACCGGTCTGTACGAAACCCGCATCGATCTGAGCCA
GCTGGGCGGCGATAGCGGTGGTAGCAAGCGTCCGGCGGCGACCAAAAAGGCCGGCCAGGCGAAGAAGAAG
AAGGACTACAAGGATGACGATGACAAAGGCAGCGGCGCCACCAACTTCAGCCTGCTGAAGCAGGCCGGTG
ACGTGGAAGAAAACCCCGGCCCGATGGCGAAGCCGCTGAGCCAGGAGGAAAGCACCCTGATTGAGCGCGC
CACCGCGACCATCAACAGCATTCCGATTAGCGAAGACTACAGCGTGGCGAGCGCCGCTCTGAGCAGCGAT
GGCCGTATCTTCACCGGCGTGAACGTGTACCACTTTACCGGCGGTCCGTGCGCGGAACTGGTGGTGCTGG
GCACCGCGGCGGCTGCGGCTGCGGGTAACCTGACCTGCATCGTGGCCATTGGTAACGAAAACCGCGGCAT
TCTGAGCCCGTGCGGCCGTTGCCGCCAGGTGCTGCTGGACCTGCACCCCGGTATCAAAGCGATTGTGAAA
GATAGCGATGGTCAACCGACCGCTGTGGGTATCCGTGAACTGCTGCCATCCGGCTATGTTTGGGAGGGCT
AAGGTACC
